Addgene plasmid #119730: Myc-gamma2S/deltaIL
Purpose: GABAA receptor expression (chimeric rat gamma2 short subunit whose large intracellular loop has been replaced with the large intracellular loop of the rat delta subunit) Myc-tag near N-terminus
Depositing lab: Angel de Blas. Depositing organization: University of Connecticut. Publication: Clustered and non-clustered GABAA receptors in cultured hippocampal neurons. Christie SB, Li RW, Miralles CP, Yang B-, De Blas AL. Mol Cell Neurosci. 2006 Jan;31(1):1-14. doi: 10.1016/j.mcn.2005.08.014. Epub 2005 Sep 21. PubMed 16181787.
Backbone
  Vector backbone: pCDNA3.1
  Vector type: Mammalian Expression
Growth in bacteria
  Bacterial resistance: Ampicillin, 100 μg/mL
  Growth temperature: 37°C
  Growth strain: DH5alpha
  Copy number: High Copy
Gene/Insert
  Cloning method: Restriction Enzyme; 5′ cloning site NheI (unknown if destroyed); 3′ cloning site XhoI (unknown if destroyed)
  Sequencing primers: 5′ unknown
Resource information
  A portion of this plasmid was derived from a plasmid made by: The gamma 2 gene was originally cloned in Peter Seeburg’s lab in Heidelberg. The rat delta was originally from Dr. Robert Macdonald at Vanderbilt.
Terms and licenses: Academic/Nonprofit Terms; Industry Terms: Not Available to Industry
How to cite: Myc-gamma2S/deltaIL was a gift from Angel de Blas (Addgene plasmid # 119730 ; http://n2t.net/addgene:119730 ; RRID:Addgene_119730)
