[The description below was written by a language model from this plasmid's Addgene catalogue record and pLannotate feature annotations shown in this document.]
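Description:
Myc-gamma2S/deltaIL is a mammalian expression plasmid built on the pcDNA3.1 backbone that encodes a chimeric rat GABAA receptor subunit. The insert, cloned between NheI and XhoI sites, is the short splice form of the gamma2 subunit in which the large intracellular loop has been replaced by the corresponding loop of the rat delta subunit, with a Myc epitope placed near the N-terminus of the protein. Automated annotation of the 6.8 kb sequence labels the whole open reading frame simply as rat Gabrg2, so the delta-derived segment and the Myc tag are known from the catalogue description rather than from separate annotated features.

Expression is driven by the human CMV immediate early enhancer and promoter and terminated by the bovine growth hormone polyadenylation signal. A T7 promoter lies just upstream of the coding sequence and could support in vitro transcription. A separate cassette, with the SV40 early promoter, the neomycin phosphotransferase gene and the SV40 poly(A) signal, allows G418 selection of stably transfected mammalian cells. In E. coli the plasmid replicates from a high-copy ColE1/pUC-type origin and is selected with ampicillin through the β-lactamase gene; an f1 origin is also present. Short fragment hits, such as an HIV-1 LTR piece, ble and lacI, are likely backbone remnants or annotation artefacts rather than functional elements.

The associated work concerned clustered and non-clustered GABAA receptors in cultured hippocampal neurons. The loop swap would suit testing how the gamma2 intracellular loop contributes to receptor distribution, with the Myc tag distinguishing the transfected subunit from endogenous ones, though the record does not state this aim.
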