Features (pLannotate 1.2.2; 20 found; start..end, strand, type, name):
     83..462     +  enhancer       CMV enhancer: human cytomegalovirus immediate early enhancer
    463..666     +  promoter       CMV promoter: human cytomegalovirus (CMV) immediate early promoter
    662..695     +  LTR            5' LTR (truncated) (fragment): truncated 5' long terminal repeat (LTR) from HIV-1
    711..729     +  promoter       T7 promoter: promoter for bacteriophage T7 RNA polymerase
    749..2200    +  CDS            Gabrg2: GBRG2_RAT - Experimental evidence at protein level: Swiss-Prot protein existence level 1. Ligand-gated chloride channel which is a component of the heteropentameric receptor for GABA, the major inhibitory neurotransmitter in the brain (PubMed:2561970). Plays an important role in the formation of functional inhibitory GABAergic synapses in addition to mediating synaptic inhibition as a GABA-gated ion channel (By similarity). The gamma2 subunit is necessary but not sufficient for a rapid formation of active synaptic contacts and the synaptogenic effect of this subunit is influenced by the type o
   2250..2474    +  polyA_signal   bGH poly(A) signal: bovine growth hormone polyadenylation signal
   2478..2499    +  promoter       SV40 promoter (fragment): SV40 enhancer and early promoter
   2520..2948    +  rep_origin     f1 ori (sequence partly withheld): f1 bacteriophage origin of replication; arrow indicates direction of (+) strand synthesis
   2962..3291    +  promoter       SV40 promoter: SV40 enhancer and early promoter
   3358..4149    +  CDS            neo: KKA2_KLEPN - Also known as kan, nptII. Experimental evidence at protein level: Swiss-Prot protein existence level 1. Resistance to kanamycin, neomycin, paromomycin, ribostamycin, butirosin and gentamicin B. From Klebsiella pneumoniae.
   4173..4331    +  CDS            ble (fragment): BLE_KLEPN - Experimental evidence at protein level: Swiss-Prot protein existence level 1. Binding protein with a strong affinity to the bleomycin family of antibiotics. Binds to CL990; an antimitotic-antibiotic compound. From Klebsiella pneumoniae.
   4326..4447    +  polyA_signal   SV40 poly(A) signal: SV40 polyadenylation signal
   4520..4536    -  protein_bind   lac operator: The lac repressor binds to the lac operator to inhibit transcription in E. coli. This inhibition can be relieved by adding lactose or isopropyl-β-D-thiogalactopyranoside (IPTG). lac repressor encoded by lacI
   4544..4574    -  promoter       lac promoter: promoter for the E. coli lac operon
   4589..4610    -  protein_bind   CAP binding site: CAP binding activates transcription in the presence of cAMP. E. coli catabolite activator protein
   4623..4715    -  CDS            lacI (fragment): lac repressor; lacI; The lac repressor binds to the lac operator to inhibit transcription in E. coli. This inhibition can be relieved by adding lactose or isopropyl-β-D-thiogalactopyranoside (IPTG).
   4898..5486    -  rep_origin     ori: high-copy-number ColE1/pMB1/pBR322/pUC origin of replication
   5657..6517    -  CDS            AmpR: β-lactamase; bla; confers resistance to ampicillin, carbenicillin, and related antibiotics
   6518..6622    -  promoter       AmpR promoter: bla
   6681..6733    -  misc_feature   bom (fragment): basis of mobility region from pBR322
>Addgene plasmid #119730 | Myc-gamma2S/deltaIL | addgene full sequence | sequence record 229624 | Addgene NGS Result
TTGACCGACAATTGCATGAAGAATCTGCTTAGGGTTAGGCGTTTTGCGCTGCTTCGCGATGTACGGGCCA
GATATACGCGTTGACATTGATTATTGACTAGTTATTAATAGTAATCAATTACGGGGTCATTAGTTCATAG
CCCATATATGGAGTTCCGCGTTACATAACTTACGGTAAATGGCCCGCCTGGCTGACCGCCCAACGACCCC
CGCCCATTGACGTCAATAATGACGTATGTTCCCATAGTAACGCCAATAGGGACTTTCCATTGACGTCAAT
GGGTGGAGTATTTACGGTAAACTGCCCACTTGGCAGTACATCAAGTGTATCATATGCCAAGTACGCCCCC
TATTGACGTCAATGACGGTAAATGGCCCGCCTGGCATTATGCCCAGTACATGACCTTATGGGACTTTCCT
ACTTGGCAGTACATCTACGTATTAGTCATCGCTATTACCATGGTGATGCGGTTTTGGCAGTACATCAATG
GGCGTGGATAGCGGTTTGACTCACGGGGATTTCCAAGTCTCCACCCCATTGACGTCAATGGGAGTTTGTT
TTGGCACCAAAATCAACGGGACTTTCCAAAATGTCGTAACAACTCCGCCCCATTGACGCAAATGGGCGGT
AGGCGTGTACGGTGGGAGGTCTATATAAGCAGAGCTCTCTGGCTAACTAGAGAACCCACTGCTTACTGGC
TTATCGAAATTAATACGACTCACTATAGGGAGACCCAAGCTGGCTAGCATGAGTTCGCCAAATACATGGA
GCACTGGAAGCACAGTCTACTCTCCTGTATTTTCACAGAAAATGACGCTGTGGATTCTGCTCCTGCTATC
GCTCTACCCAGGCTTCACTAGCCAAAAGTCAGATGAACAAAAACTAATATCAGAAGAAGACCTAGATGAC
TATGAAGATTATGCTTCTAATAAAACATGGGTGTTGACTCCAAAAGTTCCCGAGGGTGATGTCACTGTCA
TCTTAAACAACCTTCTGGAAGGGTACGACAACAAACTTCGGCCCGACATAGGAGTGAAACCAACATTAAT
TCATACAGATATGTACGTGAACAGCATTGGTCCAGTGAATGCTATCAATATGGAATACACAATTGATATT
TTTTTTGCCCAAACCTGGTATGACAGACGTTTGAAATTTAACAGTACCATTAAAGTTCTCCGATTGAATA
GCAATATGGTGGGGAAAATCTGGATTCCAGACACTTTCTTCAGGAACTCCAAAAAAGCGGATGCTCACTG
GATCACGACTCCCAACAGGATGCTGAGAATTTGGAATGACGGTCGAGTTCTCTACACCTTAAGGCTAACA
ATTGATGCCGAGTGCCAGTTGCAATTACACAACTTCCCAATGGATGAACACTCCTGCCCCCTGGAGTTCT
CCAGTTATGGTTATCCTCGTGAAGAAATTGTTTATCAATGGAAGCGCAGTTCTGTTGAAGTGGGAGACAC
AAGGTCATGGAGGCTGTATCAGTTTTCCTTTGTTGGATTGAGGAATACCACTGAAGTAGTGAAGACAACT
TCTGGTGACTATGTGGTTATGTCCGTGTACTTTGATCTGAGCAGAAGAATGGGGTACTTTACCATCCAGA
CCTACATTCCCTGCACACTCATTGTGGTTCTGTCCTGGGTATCCTTCTGGATCAATAAGGATGCTGTCCC
TGCAAGAACATCTTTAGGAATCACGACTGTCCTGACGATGACCACTCTCAGCACCATAGCCCGGAAGTCT
CTGCCCAAGGTCTCCTATGTCACAGCAATGGATCTCTTCGTCTCTGTTTGCTTCATCTTTGTGTTTTCAG
CTTTGGTGGAGTATGGTACCCTGCACTTCAATGCTGACTACAGGAAGAAACGGAAAGCCAAGGTCAAGGT
CACGAAGCCAAGGGCAGAGATGGACGTGAGGAACGCCATTGTCCTCTTCTCCCTCTCTGCTGCCGGGGTC
AGCCAGGAGTTGGCTATCTCCCGCCGTCAAGGCCGGGTCCCTGGGAACCTCATGGGTTCCTATAGGTCTG
TAGAAGTGGAGGCAAAGAAGGAGGGGGGGTCCCGCCCAGGGGGCCCAGGAGGCATCCGTTCCAGACTCAA
ACCCATCGATGCAGACACCATCGACATCTATGCTCGGATCTTCTTCCCTACCGCCTTCTGCTTGTTCAAT
CTTGTTTACTGGGTCTCCTATCTTTATCTGTGATGACTCGAGTCTAGAGGGCCCGTTTAAACCCGCTGAT
CAGCCTCGACTGTGCCTTCTAGTTGCCAGCCATCTGTTGTTTGCCCCTCCCCCGTGCCTTCCTTGACCCT
GGAAGGTGCCACTCCCACTGTCCTTTCCTAATAAAATGAGGAAATTGCATCGCATTGTCTGAGTAGGTGT
CATTCTATTCTGGGGGGTGGGGTGGGGCAGGACAGCAAGGGGGAGGATTGGGAAGACAATAGCAGGCATG
CTGGGGATGCGGTGGGCTCTATGGCTTCTGAGGCGGAAAGAACCAGCTGGGGCTCTAGGGGGTATCCCC
[124 nt withheld, positions 2520-2643]
C
[91 nt withheld, positions 2645-2735]
A
[49 nt withheld, positions 2737-2785]
CCTTTGACGTTGGAGTCCACGTTCTTT
[37 nt withheld, positions 2813-2849]
ACCCTATCTCGGTCTATTCTTTTGATTTATAAGGGATTTTGCCGATTTCGGCCTATTGGTTAAAAAATGA
GCTGATTTAACAAAAATTTAACGCGAATTAATTCTGTGGAATGTGTGTCAGTTAGGGTGTGGAAAGTCCC
CAGGCTCCCCAGCAGGCAGAAGTATGCAAAGCATGCATCTCAATTAGTCAGCAACCAGGTGTGGAAAGTC
CCCAGGCTCCCCAGCAGGCAGAAGTATGCAAAGCATGCATCTCAATTAGTCAGCAACCATAGTCCCGCCC
CTAACTCCGCCCATCCCGCCCCTAACTCCGCCCAGTTCCGCCCATTCTCCGCCCCATGGCTGACTAATTT
TTTTTATTTATGCAGAGGCCGAGGCCGCCTCTGCCTCTGAGCTATTCCAGAAGTAGTGAGGAGGCTTTTT
TGGAGGCCTAGGCTTTTGCAAAAAGCTCCCGGGAGCTTGTATATCCATTTTCGGATCTGATCAAGAGACA
GGATGAGGATCGTTTCGCATGATTGAACAAGATGGATTGCACGCAGGTTCTCCGGCCGCTTGGGTGGAGA
GGCTATTCGGCTATGACTGGGCACAACAGACAATCGGCTGCTCTGATGCCGCCGTGTTCCGGCTGTCAGC
GCAGGGGCGCCCGGTTCTTTTTGTCAAGACCGACCTGTCCGGTGCCCTGAATGAACTGCAGGACGAGGCA
GCGCGGCTATCGTGGCTGGCCACGACGGGCGTTCCTTGCGCAGCTGTGCTCGACGTTGTCACTGAAGCGG
GAAGGGACTGGCTGCTATTGGGCGAAGTGCCGGGGCAGGATCTCCTGTCATCTCACCTTGCTCCTGCCGA
GAAAGTATCCATCATGGCTGATGCAATGCGGCGGCTGCATACGCTTGATCCGGCTACCTGCCCATTCGAC
CACCAAGCGAAACATCGCATCGAGCGAGCACGTACTCGGATGGAAGCCGGTCTTGTCGATCAGGATGATC
TGGACGAAGAGCATCAGGGGCTCGCGCCAGCCGAACTGTTCGCCAGGCTCAAGGCGCGCATGCCCGACGG
CGAGGATCTCGTCGTGACCCATGGCGATGCCTGCTTGCCGAATATCATGGTGGAAAATGGCCGCTTTTCT
GGATTCATCGACTGTGGCCGGCTGGGTGTGGCGGACCGCTATCAGGACATAGCGTTGGCTACCCGTGATA
TTGCTGAAGAGCTTGGCGGCGAATGGGCTGACCGCTTCCTCGTGCTTTACGGTATCGCCGCTCCCGATTC
GCAGCGCATCGCCTTCTATCGCCTTCTTGACGAGTTCTTCTGAGCGGGACTCTGGGGTTCGAAATGACCG
ACCAAGCGACGCCCAACCTGCCATCACGAGATTTCGATTCCACCGCCGCCTTCTATGAAAGGTTGGGCTT
CGGAATCGTTTTCCGGGACGCCGGCTGGATGATCCTCCAGCGCGGGGATCTCATGCTGGAGTTCTTCGCC
CACCCCAACTTGTTTATTGCAGCTTATAATGGTTACAAATAAAGCAATAGCATCACAAATTTCACAAATA
AAGCATTTTTTTCACTGCATTCTAGTTGTGGTTTGTCCAAACTCATCAATGTATCTTATCATGTCTGTAT
ACCGTCGACCTCTAGCTAGAGCTTGGCGTAATCATGGTCATAGCTGTTTCCTGTGTGAAATTGTTATCCG
CTCACAATTCCACACAACATACGAGCCGGAAGCATAAAGTGTAAAGCCTGGGGTGCCTAATGAGTGAGCT
AACTCACATTAATTGCGTTGCGCTCACTGCCCGCTTTCCAGTCGGGAAACCTGTCGTGCCAGCTGCATTA
ATGAATCGGCCAACGCGCGGGGAGAGGCGGTTTGCGTATTGGGCGCTCTTCCGCTTCCTCGCTCACTGAC
TCGCTGCGCTCGGTCGTTCGGCTGCGGCGAGCGGTATCAGCTCACTCAAAGGCGGTAATACGGTTATCCA
CAGAATCAGGGGATAACGCAGGAAAGAACATGTGAGCAAAAGGCCAGCAAAAGGCCAGGAACCGTAAAAA
GGCCGCGTTGCTGGCGTTTTTCCATAGGCTCCGCCCCCCTGACGAGCATCACAAAAATCGACGCTCAAGT
CAGAGGTGGCGAAACCCGACAGGACTATAAAGATACCAGGCGTTTCCCCCTGGAAGCTCCCTCGTGCGCT
CTCCTGTTCCGACCCTGCCGCTTACCGGATACCTGTCCGCCTTTCTCCCTTCGGGAAGCGTGGCGCTTTC
TCATAGCTCACGCTGTAGGTATCTCAGTTCGGTGTAGGTCGTTCGCTCCAAGCTGGGCTGTGTGCACGAA
CCCCCCGTTCAGCCCGACCGCTGCGCCTTATCCGGTAACTATCGTCTTGAGTCCAACCCGGTAAGACACG
ACTTATCGCCACTGGCAGCAGCCACTGGTAACAGGATTAGCAGAGCGAGGTATGTAGGCGGTGCTACAGA
GTTCTTGAAGTGGTGGCCTAACTACGGCTACACTAGAAGAACAGTATTTGGTATCTGCGCTCTGCTGAAG
CCAGTTACCTTCGGAAAAAGAGTTGGTAGCTCTTGATCCGGCAAACAAACCACCGCTGGTAGCGGTGGTT
TTTTTGTTTGCAAGCAGCAGATTACGCGCAGAAAAAAAGGATCTCAAGAAGATCCTTTGATCTTTTCTAC
GGGGTCTGACGCTCAGTGGAACGAAAACTCACGTTAAGGGATTTTGGTCATGAGATTATCAAAAAGGATC
TTCACCTAGATCCTTTTAAATTAAAAATGAAGTTTTAAATCAATCTAAAGTATATATGAGTAAACTTGGT
CTGACAGTTACCAATGCTTAATCAGTGAGGCACCTATCTCAGCGATCTGTCTATTTCGTTCATCCATAGT
TGCCTGACTCCCCGTCGTGTAGATAACTACGATACGGGAGGGCTTACCATCTGGCCCCAGTGCTGCAATG
ATACCGCGAGACCCACGCTCACCGGCTCCAGATTTATCAGCAATAAACCAGCCAGCCGGAAGGGCCGAGC
GCAGAAGTGGTCCTGCAACTTTATCCGCCTCCATCCAGTCTATTAATTGTTGCCGGGAAGCTAGAGTAAG
TAGTTCGCCAGTTAATAGTTTGCGCAACGTTGTTGCCATTGCTACAGGCATCGTGGTGTCACGCTCGTCG
TTTGGTATGGCTTCATTCAGCTCCGGTTCCCAACGATCAAGGCGAGTTACATGATCCCCCATGTTGTGCA
AAAAAGCGGTTAGCTCCTTCGGTCCTCCGATCGTTGTCAGAAGTAAGTTGGCCGCAGTGTTATCACTCAT
GGTTATGGCAGCACTGCATAATTCTCTTACTGTCATGCCATCCGTAAGATGCTTTTCTGTGACTGGTGAG
TACTCAACCAAGTCATTCTGAGAATAGTGTATGCGGCGACCGAGTTGCTCTTGCCCGGCGTCAATACGGG
ATAATACCGCGCCACATAGCAGAACTTTAAAAGTGCTCATCATTGGAAAACGTTCTTCGGGGCGAAAACT
CTCAAGGATCTTACCGCTGTTGAGATCCAGTTCGATGTAACCCACTCGTGCACCCAACTGATCTTCAGCA
TCTTTTACTTTCACCAGCGTTTCTGGGTGAGCAAAAACAGGAAGGCAAAATGCCGCAAAAAAGGGAATAA
GGGCGACACGGAAATGTTGAATACTCATACTCTTCCTTTTTCAATATTATTGAAGCATTTATCAGGGTTA
TTGTCTCATGAGCGGATACATATTTGAATGTATTTAGAAAAATAAACAAATAGGGGTTCCGCGCACATTT
CCCCGAAAAGTGCCACCTGACGTCGACGGATCGGGAGATCTCCCGATCCCCTATGGTGCACTCTCAGTAC
AATCTGCTCTGATGCCGCATAGTTAAGCCAGTATCTGCTCCCTGCTTGTGTGTTGGAGGTCGCTGAGTAG
TGCGCGAGCAAAATTTAAGCTACAACAAGGCAAGGC
